Addgene plasmid #195425: pMZ-177
Purpose: Transient, constitutive expression of synZiFTR: ZF2-p65
Depositing lab: Ahmad Khalil. Depositing organization: Boston University Main Campus. Publication: Multidimensional control of therapeutic human cell function with synthetic gene circuits. Li HS, Israni DV, Gagnon KA, Gan KA, Raymond MH, Sander JD, Roybal KT, Joung JK, Wong WW, Khalil AS. Science. 2022 Dec 16;378(6625):1227-1234. doi: 10.1126/science.ade0156. Epub 2022 Dec 15. PubMed 36520914.
Backbone
  Vector backbone: pCAGEN
  Vector type: Mammalian Expression
Growth in bacteria
  Bacterial resistance: Ampicillin, 100 μg/mL
  Growth temperature: 37°C
  Growth strain: NEB Stable
  Copy number: Unknown
Gene/Insert
  Gene/Insert name: pUb - 3XFLAG - NLS - ZF2-6 (ZF2) - p65 - RbGpA
  Species: Synthetic
  Cloning method: Gibson Cloning
Terms and licenses: Academic/Nonprofit Terms; Industry Terms: Not Available to Industry
How to cite: pMZ-177 was a gift from Ahmad Khalil (Addgene plasmid # 195425 ; http://n2t.net/addgene:195425 ; RRID:Addgene_195425)
