[The description below was written by a language model from this plasmid's Addgene catalogue record and pLannotate feature annotations shown in this document.]
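Description:
pMZ-177 is a 5,564-nt mammalian expression plasmid built on the pCAGEN backbone for transient, constitutive production of a synthetic zinc finger transcription regulator (synZiFTR) called ZF2-p65. In E. coli it is maintained through a high-copy ColE1/pUC-type origin and selected with ampicillin via the β-lactamase gene and its native promoter. The backbone also retains remnants of a lac promoter/operator region, an SV40 origin of replication and an SV40 polyadenylation signal. No mammalian selection marker is annotated, consistent with use by transient transfection rather than stable integration.

The expression cassette, assembled by Gibson cloning, is driven by the human ubiquitin C (UbC) promoter. Only a 20-nt trace of the CMV enhancer lies upstream of it, which suggests that the backbone's original promoter region was largely replaced. The open reading frame encodes an N-terminal 3xFLAG epitope for detection, a nuclear localisation signal, the engineered zinc finger array ZF2-6 (ZF2) as the DNA-binding domain, and the transcriptional activation domain of human RelA (p65). The annotation tool does not label the NLS or the zinc finger array directly. It finds only a short match to the ZFHD1 DNA-binding domain in that interval, which probably reflects shared zinc finger framework sequence. Transcripts are terminated by the rabbit β-globin polyadenylation region, and the adjacent "HBB" fragment hit most likely belongs to that globin-derived 3′ sequence rather than to a separate coding element.

The expressed protein is a constitutive synthetic activator intended to bind ZF2 recognition sites in a cognate synthetic promoter and switch on a linked gene. It is one component of the synthetic gene circuits developed for controlling therapeutic human cell function. The matching reporter or target construct is not part of this plasmid.
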