Features (pLannotate 1.2.2; 18 found; start..end, strand, type, name):
     88..948     -  CDS            AmpR: β-lactamase; bla; confers resistance to ampicillin, carbenicillin, and related antibiotics
    949..1053    -  promoter       AmpR promoter: bla
   1084..1103    +  enhancer       CMV enhancer (fragment): human cytomegalovirus immediate early enhancer
   1104..2308    +  promoter       UbC promoter: human ubiquitin C promoter
   2335..2400    +  CDS            3xFLAG: three tandem FLAG® epitope tags, followed by an enterokinase cleavage site
   2941..2957    +  CDS            ZFHD1 (DNA binding domain) (fragment): composite human DNA-binding domain composed of domains from the transcription factors Zif268 and Oct-1 (Pomerantz et al., 1995)
   3226..3597    +  CDS            RelA (p65) AD: transcriptional activation domain of human RelA, also known as p65 (O'Shea and Perkins, 2008)
   3609..3680    +  CDS            HBB (fragment): HBB_PONPY - Experimental evidence at transcript level: Swiss-Prot protein existence level 2. Involved in oxygen transport from the lung to the various peripheral tissues. From Pongo pygmaeus (Bornean orangutan).
   3751..3806    +  polyA_signal   β-globin poly(A) signal: rabbit β-globin polyadenylation signal (Gil and Proudfoot, 1987)
   4191..4207    -  protein_bind   lac operator: The lac repressor binds to the lac operator to inhibit transcription in E. coli. This inhibition can be relieved by adding lactose or isopropyl-β-D-thiogalactopyranoside (IPTG). lac repressor encoded by lacI
   4215..4245    -  promoter       lac promoter: promoter for the E. coli lac operon
   4260..4281    -  protein_bind   CAP binding site: CAP binding activates transcription in the presence of cAMP. E. coli catabolite activator protein
   4294..4333    -  CDS            lacI (fragment): lac repressor; lacI; The lac repressor binds to the lac operator to inhibit transcription in E. coli. This inhibition can be relieved by adding lactose or isopropyl-β-D-thiogalactopyranoside (IPTG).
   4340..4362    +  promoter       SV40 promoter (fragment): SV40 enhancer and early promoter
   4366..4500    +  rep_origin     SV40 ori: SV40 origin of replication
   4520..4654    +  polyA_signal   SV40 poly(A) signal: SV40 polyadenylation signal
   4656..4710    -  CDS            lacI (fragment): lac repressor; lacI; The lac repressor binds to the lac operator to inhibit transcription in E. coli. This inhibition can be relieved by adding lactose or isopropyl-β-D-thiogalactopyranoside (IPTG).
   4893..5481    -  rep_origin     ori: high-copy-number ColE1/pMB1/pBR322/pUC origin of replication
>Addgene plasmid #195425 | pMZ-177 | addgene full sequence | sequence record 385005 | Addgene NGS Result
AAAAAGGATCTTCACCTAGATCCTTTTAAATTAAAAATGAAGTTTTAAATCAATCTAAAGTATATATGAG
TAAACTTGGTCTGACAGTTACCAATGCTTAATCAGTGAGGCACCTATCTCAGCGATCTGTCTATTTCGTT
CATCCATAGTTGCCTGACTCCCCGTCGTGTAGATAACTACGATACGGGAGGGCTTACCATCTGGCCCCAG
TGCTGCAATGATACCGCGAGACCCACGCTCACCGGCTCCAGATTTATCAGCAATAAACCAGCCAGCCGGA
AGGGCCGAGCGCAGAAGTGGTCCTGCAACTTTATCCGCCTCCATCCAGTCTATTAATTGTTGCCGGGAAG
CTAGAGTAAGTAGTTCGCCAGTTAATAGTTTGCGCAACGTTGTTGCCATTGCTACAGGCATCGTGGTGTC
ACGCTCGTCGTTTGGTATGGCTTCATTCAGCTCCGGTTCCCAACGATCAAGGCGAGTTACATGATCCCCC
ATGTTGTGCAAAAAAGCGGTTAGCTCCTTCGGTCCTCCGATCGTTGTCAGAAGTAAGTTGGCCGCAGTGT
TATCACTCATGGTTATGGCAGCACTGCATAATTCTCTTACTGTCATGCCATCCGTAAGATGCTTTTCTGT
GACTGGTGAGTACTCAACCAAGTCATTCTGAGAATAGTGTATGCGGCGACCGAGTTGCTCTTGCCCGGCG
TCAATACGGGATAATACCGCGCCACATAGCAGAACTTTAAAAGTGCTCATCATTGGAAAACGTTCTTCGG
GGCGAAAACTCTCAAGGATCTTACCGCTGTTGAGATCCAGTTCGATGTAACCCACTCGTGCACCCAACTG
ATCTTCAGCATCTTTTACTTTCACCAGCGTTTCTGGGTGAGCAAAAACAGGAAGGCAAAATGCCGCAAAA
AAGGGAATAAGGGCGACACGGAAATGTTGAATACTCATACTCTTCCTTTTTCAATATTATTGAAGCATTT
ATCAGGGTTATTGTCTCATGAGCGGATACATATTTGAATGTATTTAGAAAAATAAACAAATAGGGGTTCC
GCGCACATTTCCCCGAAAAGTGCCACCTGGGTCGACATTGATTATTGACTAGTGCGCCGGGTTTTGGCGC
CTCCCGCGGGCGCCCCCCTCCTCACGGCGAGCGCTGCCACGTCAGACGAAGGGCGCAGCGAGCGTCCTGA
TCCTTCCGCCCGGACGCTCAGGACAGCGGCCCGCTGCTCATAAGACTCGGCCTTAGAACCCCAGTATCAG
CAGAAGGACATTTTAGGACGGGACTTGGGTGACTCTAGGGCACTGGTTTTCTTTCCAGAGAGCGGAACAG
GCGAGGAAAAGTAGTCCCTTCTCGGCGATTCTGCGGAGGGATCTCCGTGGGGCGGTGAACGCCGATGATT
ATATAAGGACGCGCCGGGTGTGGCACAGCTAGTTCCGTCGCAGCCGGGATTTGGGTCGCGGTTCTTGTTT
GTGGATCGCTGTGATCGTCACTTGGTGAGTAGCGGGCTGCTGGGCTGGCCGGGGCTTTCGTGGCCGCCGG
GCCGCTCGGTGGGACGGAAGCGTGTGGAGAGACCGCCAAGGGCTGTAGTCTGGGTCCGCGAGCAAGGTTG
CCCTGAACTGGGGGTTGGGGGGAGCGCAGCAAAATGGCGGCTGTTCCCGAGTCTTGAATGGAAGACGCTT
GTGAGGCGGGCTGTGAGGTCGTTGAAACAAGGTGGGGGGCATGGTGGGCGGCAAGAACCCAAGGTCTTGA
GGCCTTCGCTAATGCGGGAAAGCTCTTATTCGGGTGAGATGGGCTGGGGCACCATCTGGGGACCCTGACG
TGAAGTTTGTCACTGACTGGAGAACTCGGTTTGTCGTCTGTTGCGGGGGCGGCAGTTATGGCGGTGCCGT
TGGGCAGTGCACCCGTACCTTTGGGAGCGCGCGCCCTCGTCGTGTCGTGACGTCACCCGTTCTGTTGGCT
TATAATGCAGGGTGGGGCCACCTGCCGGTAGGTGTGCGGTAGGCTTTTCTCCGTCGCAGGACGCAGGGTT
CGGGCCTAGGGTAGGCTCTCCTGAATCGACAGGCGCCGGACCTCTGGTGAGGGGAGGGATAAGTGAGGCG
TCAGTTTCTTTGGTCGGTTTTATGTACCTATCTTCTTAAGTAGCTGAAGCTCCGGTTTTGAACTATGCGC
TCGGGGTTGGCGAGTGTGTTTTGTGAAGTTTTTTAGGCACCTTTTGAAATGTAATCATTTGGGTCAATAT
GTAATTTTCAGTGTTAGACTAGTAAATTGTCCGCTAAATTCTGGCCGTTTTTGGCTTTTTTGTTAGACAC
GCGTTTAATTAAGCCGCCACCATGGACTACAAAGACCATGACGGTGATTATAAAGATCATGACATCGATT
ACAAGGATGACGATGACAAGATGGCCCCCAAGAAAAAGAGGAAGGTGGGCATTCACGGGGTGCCGGGTGG
ACTCGAGGGAGGCGGTGGAAGCGGCGGTACCGCTAGCTCTAGACCAGGCGAACGACCGTTTCAATGCCGG
ATATGTATGAGGAACTTCTCCCAAAAGCAGGCACTCACCAGGCACACCCGAACACATACAGGAGAAAAGC
CATTCCAATGTCGAATTTGTATGCGCAATTTTTCAGACAGGGGGAACCTTACACGCCACCTCCGCACACA
TACTGGTTCACAGAAGCCCTTTCAGTGCAGGATTTGTATGCGCAACTTTAGCCGAAGCCACGACCTGACT
CGCCACACTAGAACGCATACAGGTGAGAAGCCTTTCCAGTGTCGCATCTGTATGCGGAACTTCAGCCATA
AAAGTTCACTTACTCGGCATTTGCGAACTCACACCGGTTCTCAAAAACCTTTTCAGTGCCGAATTTGTAT
GCGCAACTTCAGCGAGAAGCAGAATCTTGCACGGCACACGCGCACGCACACCGGGGAAAAACCGTTTCAA
TGTCGAATCTGCATGCGCAATTTTAGCGATCCCTCAAATCTGCGAAGACATCTGCGCACACACTTGCGGG
GATCCACCTGCAGGGATGAGTTTCCCACCATGGTGTTTCCTTCTGGGCAGATCAGCCAGGCCTCGGCCTT
GGCCCCGGCCCCTCCCCAAGTCCTGCCCCAGGCTCCAGCCCCTGCCCCTGCTCCAGCCATGGTATCAGCT
CTGGCCCAGGCCCCAGCCCCTGTCCCAGTCCTAGCCCCAGGCCCTCCTCAGGCTGTGGCCCCACCTGCCC
CCAAGCCCACCCAGGCTGGGGAAGGAACGCTGTCAGAGGCCCTGCTGCAGCTGCAGTTTGATGATGAAGA
CCTGGGGGCCTTGCTTGGCAACAGCACAGACCCAGCTGTGTTCACAGACCTGGCATCCGTCGACAACTCC
GAGTTTCAGCAGCTGCTGAACCAGGGCATACCTGTGGCCCCCCACACAACTGAGCCCATGCTGATGGAGT
ACCCTGAGGCTATAACTCGCCTAGTGACAGGGGCCCAGAGGCCCCCCGACCCAGCTCCTGCTCCACTGGG
GGCCCCGGGGCTCCCCAATGGCCTCCTTTCAGGAGATGAAGACTTCTCCTCCATTGCGGACATGGACTTC
TCAGCCCTGCTGAGTCAGATCAGCTCCTAAGCGGCCGCACTCCTCAGGTGCAGGCTGCCTATCAGAAGGT
GGTGGCTGGTGTGGCCAATGCCCTGGCTCACAAATACCACTGAGATCTTTTTCCCTCTGCCAAAAATTAT
GGGGACATCATGAAGCCCCTTGAGCATCTGACTTCTGGCTAATAAAGGAAATTTATTTTCATTGCAATAG
TGTGTTGGAATTTTTTGTGTCTCTCACTCGGAAGGACATATGGGAGGGCAAATCATTTAAAACATCAGAA
TGAGTATTTGGTTTAGAGTTTGGCAACATATGCCCATATGCTGGCTGCCATGAACAAAGGTTGGCTATAA
AGAGGTCATCAGTATATGAAACAGCCCCCTGCTGTCCATTCCTTATTCCATAGAAAAGCCTTGACTTGAG
GTTAGATTTTTTTTATATTTTGTTTTGTGTTATTTTTTTCTTTAACATCCCTAAAATTTTCCTTACATGT
TTTACTAGCCAGATTTTTCCTCCTCTCCTGACTACTCCCAGTCATAGCTGTCCCTCTTCTCTTATGGAGA
TCCCTCGACCTGCAGCCCAAGCTTGGCGTAATCATGGTCATAGCTGTTTCCTGTGTGAAATTGTTATCCG
CTCACAATTCCACACAACATACGAGCCGGAAGCATAAAGTGTAAAGCCTGGGGTGCCTAATGAGTGAGCT
AACTCACATTAATTGCGTTGCGCTCACTGCCCGCTTTCCAGTCGGGAAACCTGTCGTGCCAGCGGATCCG
CATCTCAATTAGTCAGCAACCATAGTCCCGCCCCTAACTCCGCCCAGTTCCGCCCATTCTCCGCCCCATG
GCTGACTAATTTTTTTTATTTATGCAGAGGCCGAGGCCGCCTCGGCCTCTGAGCTATTCCAGAAGTAGTG
AGGAGGCTTTTTTGGAGGCCTAGGCTTTTGCAAAAAGCTAACTTGTTTATTGCAGCTTATAATGGTTACA
AATAAAGCAATAGCATCACAAATTTCACAAATAAAGCATTTTTTTCACTGCATTCTAGTTGTGGTTTGTC
CAAACTCATCAATGTATCTTATCATGTCTGGATCCGCTGCATTAATGAATCGGCCAACGCGCGGGGAGAG
GCGGTTTGCGTATTGGGCGCTCTTCCGCTTCCTCGCTCACTGACTCGCTGCGCTCGGTCGTTCGGCTGCG
GCGAGCGGTATCAGCTCACTCAAAGGCGGTAATACGGTTATCCACAGAATCAGGGGATAACGCAGGAAAG
AACATGTGAGCAAAAGGCCAGCAAAAGGCCAGGAACCGTAAAAAGGCCGCGTTGCTGGCGTTTTTCCATA
GGCTCCGCCCCCCTGACGAGCATCACAAAAATCGACGCTCAAGTCAGAGGTGGCGAAACCCGACAGGACT
ATAAAGATACCAGGCGTTTCCCCCTGGAAGCTCCCTCGTGCGCTCTCCTGTTCCGACCCTGCCGCTTACC
GGATACCTGTCCGCCTTTCTCCCTTCGGGAAGCGTGGCGCTTTCTCATAGCTCACGCTGTAGGTATCTCA
GTTCGGTGTAGGTCGTTCGCTCCAAGCTGGGCTGTGTGCACGAACCCCCCGTTCAGCCCGACCGCTGCGC
CTTATCCGGTAACTATCGTCTTGAGTCCAACCCGGTAAGACACGACTTATCGCCACTGGCAGCAGCCACT
GGTAACAGGATTAGCAGAGCGAGGTATGTAGGCGGTGCTACAGAGTTCTTGAAGTGGTGGCCTAACTACG
GCTACACTAGAAGAACAGTATTTGGTATCTGCGCTCTGCTGAAGCCAGTTACCTTCGGAAAAAGAGTTGG
TAGCTCTTGATCCGGCAAACAAACCACCGCTGGTAGCGGTGGTTTTTTTGTTTGCAAGCAGCAGATTACG
CGCAGAAAAAAAGGATCTCAAGAAGATCCTTTGATCTTTTCTACGGGGTCTGACGCTCAGTGGAACGAAA
ACTCACGTTAAGGGATTTTGGTCATGAGATTATC
